>Addgene plasmid #136573 | pemiRFP670-tubulin | addgene full sequence | sequence record 271539 | Addgene NGS Result
CGTATTACCGCCATGCATTAGTTATTAATAGTAATCAATTACGGGGTCATTAGTTCATAGCCCATATATG
GAGTTCCGCGTTACATAACTTACGGTAAATGGCCCGCCTGGCTGACCGCCCAACGACCCCCGCCCATTGA
CGTCAATAATGACGTATGTTCCCATAGTAACGCCAATAGGGACTTTCCATTGACGTCAATGGGTGGAGTA
TTTACGGTAAACTGCCCACTTGGCAGTACATCAAGTGTATCATATGCCAAGTACGCCCCCTATTGACGTC
AATGACGGTAAATGGCCCGCCTGGCATTATGCCCAGTACATGACCTTATGGGACTTTCCTACTTGGCAGT
ACATCTACGTATTAGTCATCGCTATTACCATGGTGATGCGGTTTTGGCAGTACATCAATGGGCGTGGATA
GCGGTTTGACTCACGGGGATTTCCAAGTCTCCACCCCATTGACGTCAATGGGAGTTTGTTTTGGCACCAA
AATCAACGGGACTTTCCAAAATGTCGTAACAACTCCGCCCCATTGACGCAAATGGGCGGTAGGCGTGTAC
GGTGGGAGGTCTATATAAGCAGAGCTGGTTTAGTGAACCGTCAGATCCGCTAGCGCCACCATGGCGGAAG
GCTCCGTCGCCAGGCAGCCTGACCTCTTGACCTGCGAACATGAAGAGATCCACCTCGCCGGCTCGATCCA
GCCGCATGGCGCGCTTCTGGTCGTCAGCGAACATGATCATCGCGTCATCCAGGCCAGCGCCAACGCCGCG
GAATTTCTGAATCTCGGAAGCGTACTCGGCGTTCCGCTCGCCGAGATCGACGGCGATCTGTTGATCAAGA
TCCTGCCGCATCTCGATCCCACCGCCGAAGGCATGCCGGTCGCGGTGCGCTGCCGGATCGGCAATCCCTC
TACGGAGTACTGCGGTCTGATGCATCGGCCTCCGGAAGGCGGGCTGATCATCGAACTCGAACGTGCCGGC
CCGTCGATCGATCTGTCAGGCACGCTGGCGCCGGCGCTGGAGCGGATCCGCACGGCGGGTTCACTGCGCG
CGCTGTGCGATGACACCGTGCTGCTGTTTCAGCAGTGCACCGGCTACGACCGGGTGATGGTGTATCGTTT
CGATGAGCAAGGCCACGGCCTGGTATTCTCCGAGTGCCATGTGCCTGGGCTCGAATCCTATTTCGGCAAC
CGCTATCCGTCGTCGACTGTCCCGCAGATGGCGCGGCAGCTGTACGTGCGGCAGCGCGTCCGCGTGCTGG
TCGACGTCACCTATCAGCCGGTGCCGCTGGAGCCGCGGCTGTCGCCGCTGACCGGGCGCGATCTCGACAT
GTCGGGCTGCTTCCTGCGCTCGATGTCGCCGTGCCATCTGCAGTTCCTGAAGGACATGGGCGTGCGCGCC
ACCCTGGCGGTGTCGCTGGTGGTCGGCGGCAAGCTGTGGGGCCTGGTTGTCTGTCACCATTATCTGCCGC
GCTTCATCCGTTTCGAGCTGCGGGCGATCTGCAAACGGCTCGCCGAAAGGATCGCGACGCGGATCACCGC
GCTTGAGAGCGGAGGTGGTGGATCAGGTGGAGGAGGTTCTGGAGGTGGTGGATCAGGAGGAGGTGGTTCT
GGAGGTGGTGGATCAGGAGGAAGATCTCGAGTGCGTGAGTGCATCTCCATCCACGTTGGCCAGGCTGGTG
TCCAGATTGGCAATGCCTGCTGGGAGCTCTACTGCCTGGAACACGGCATCCAGCCCGATGGCCAGATGCC
AAGTGACAAGACCATTGGGGGAGGAGATGACTCCTTCAACACCTTCTTCAGTGAGACGGGCGCTGGCAAG
CACGTGCCCCGGGCTGTGTTTGTAGACTTGGAACCCACAGTCATTGATGAAGTTCGCACTGGCACCTACC
GCCAGCTCTTCCACCCTGAGCAGCTCATCACAGGCAAGGAAGATGCTGCCAATAACTATGCCCGAGGGCA
CTACACCATTGGCAAGGAGATCATTGACCTTGTGTTGGACCGAATTCGCAAGCTGGCTGACCAGTGCACC
GGTCTTCAGGGCTTCTTGGTTTTCCACAGCTTTGGTGGGGGAACTGGTTCTGGGTTCACCTCCCTGCTCA
TGGAACGTCTCTCAGTTGATTATGGCAAGAAGTCCAAGCTGGAGTTCTCCATTTACCCAGCACCCCAGGT
TTCCACAGCTGTAGTTGAGCCCTACAACTCCATCCTCACCACCCACACCACCCTGGAGCACTCTGATTGT
GCCTTCATGGTAGACAATGAGGCCATCTATGACATCTGTCGTAGAAACCTCGATATCGAGCGCCCAACCT
ACACTAACCTTAACCGCCTTATTAGCCAGATTGTGTCCTCCATCACTGCTTCCCTGAGATTTGATGGAGC
CCTGAATGTTGACCTGACAGAATTCCAGACCAACCTGGTGCCCTACCCCCGCATCCACTTCCCTCTGGCC
ACATATGCCCCTGTCATCTCTGCTGAGAAAGCCTACCATGAACAGCTTTCTGTAGCAGAGATCACCAATG
CTTGCTTTGAGCCAGCCAACCAGATGGTGAAATGTGACCCTCGCCATGGTAAATACATGGCTTGCTGCCT
GTTGTACCGTGGTGACGTGGTTCCCAAAGATGTCAATGCTGCCATTGCCACCATCAAAACCAAGCGCAGC
ATCCAGTTTGTGGATTGGTGCCCCACTGGCTTCAAGGTTGGCATCAACTACCAGCCTCCCACTGTGGTGC
CTGGTGGAGACCTGGCCAAGGTACAGAGAGCTGTGTGCATGCTGAGCAACACCACAGCCATTGCTGAGGC
CTGGGCTCGCCTGGACCACAAGTTTGACCTGATGTATGCCAAGCGTGCCTTTGTTCACTGGTACGTGGGT
GAGGGGATGGAGGAAGGCGAGTTTTCAGAGGCCCGTGAAGATATGGCTGCCCTTGAGAAGGATTATGAGG
AGGTTGGTGTGGATTCTGTTGAAGGAGAGGGTGAGGAAGAAGGAGAGGAATACTAAGGATCCACCGGATC
TAGATAACTGATCATAATCAGCCATACCACATTTGTAGAGGTTTTACTTGCTTTAAAAAACCTCCCACAC
CTCCCCCTGAACCTGAAACATAAAATGAATGCAATTGTTGTTGTTAACTTGTTTATTGCAGCTTATAATG
GTTACAAATAAAGCAATAGCATCACAAATTTCACAAATAAAGCATTTTTTTCACTGCATTCTAGTTGTGG
TTTGTCCAAACTCATCAATGTATCTTAACGCGTAAATTGTAAGCGTTAATATTTTGTTAAAATTCGCGTT
AAATTTTTGTTAAATCAGCTCATTTTTTAACCAATAGGCCGAAATCGGCAAAATCCCTTATAAATCAAAA
GAATAGACCGAGATAGGGT
[37 nt withheld, positions 3380-3416]
AAAGAACGTGGACTCCAACGTCAAAGG
[49 nt withheld, positions 3444-3492]
T
[91 nt withheld, positions 3494-3584]
G
[124 nt withheld, positions 3586-3709]
CAGGTGGCACTTTTCGGGGAAATGTGCGCGGAACCCCTATTTGTTTATTTTTCTAAATACATTCAAATAT
GTATCCGCTCATGAGACAATAACCCTGATAAATGCTTCAATAATATTGAAAAAGGAAGAGTCCTGAGGCG
GAAAGAACCAGCTGTGGAATGTGTGTCAGTTAGGGTGTGGAAAGTCCCCAGGCTCCCCAGCAGGCAGAAG
TATGCAAAGCATGCATCTCAATTAGTCAGCAACCAGGTGTGGAAAGTCCCCAGGCTCCCCAGCAGGCAGA
AGTATGCAAAGCATGCATCTCAATTAGTCAGCAACCATAGTCCCGCCCCTAACTCCGCCCATCCCGCCCC
TAACTCCGCCCAGTTCCGCCCATTCTCCGCCCCATGGCTGACTAATTTTTTTTATTTATGCAGAGGCCGA
GGCCGCCTCGGCCTCTGAGCTATTCCAGAAGTAGTGAGGAGGCTTTTTTGGAGGCCTAGGCTTTTGCAAA
GATCGATCAAGAGACAGGATGAGGATCGTTTCGCATGATTGAACAAGATGGATTGCACGCAGGTTCTCCG
GCCGCTTGGGTGGAGAGGCTATTCGGCTATGACTGGGCACAACAGACAATCGGCTGCTCTGATGCCGCCG
TGTTCCGGCTGTCAGCGCAGGGGCGCCCGGTTCTTTTTGTCAAGACCGACCTGTCCGGTGCCCTGAATGA
ACTGCAAGACGAGGCAGCGCGGCTATCGTGGCTGGCCACGACGGGCGTTCCTTGCGCAGCTGTGCTCGAC
GTTGTCACTGAAGCGGGAAGGGACTGGCTGCTATTGGGCGAAGTGCCGGGGCAGGATCTCCTGTCATCTC
ACCTTGCTCCTGCCGAGAAAGTATCCATCATGGCTGATGCAATGCGGCGGCTGCATACGCTTGATCCGGC
TACCTGCCCATTCGACCACCAAGCGAAACATCGCATCGAGCGAGCACGTACTCGGATGGAAGCCGGTCTT
GTCGATCAGGATGATCTGGACGAAGAGCATCAGGGGCTCGCGCCAGCCGAACTGTTCGCCAGGCTCAAGG
CGAGCATGCCCGACGGCGAGGATCTCGTCGTGACCCATGGCGATGCCTGCTTGCCGAATATCATGGTGGA
AAATGGCCGCTTTTCTGGATTCATCGACTGTGGCCGGCTGGGTGTGGCGGACCGCTATCAGGACATAGCG
TTGGCTACCCGTGATATTGCTGAAGAGCTTGGCGGCGAATGGGCTGACCGCTTCCTCGTGCTTTACGGTA
TCGCCGCTCCCGATTCGCAGCGCATCGCCTTCTATCGCCTTCTTGACGAGTTCTTCTGAGCGGGACTCTG
GGGTTCGAAATGACCGACCAAGCGACGCCCAACCTGCCATCACGAGATTTCGATTCCACCGCCGCCTTCT
ATGAAAGGTTGGGCTTCGGAATCGTTTTCCGGGACGCCGGCTGGATGATCCTCCAGCGCGGGGATCTCAT
GCTGGAGTTCTTCGCCCACCCTAGGGGGAGGCTAACTGAAACACGGAAGGAGACAATACCGGAAGGAACC
CGCGCTATGACGGCAATAAAAAGACAGAATAAAACGCACGGTGTTGGGTCGTTTGTTCATAAACGCGGGG
TTCGGTCCCAGGGCTGGCACTCTGTCGATACCCCACCGAGACCCCATTGGGGCCAATACGCCCGCGTTTC
TTCCTTTTCCCCACCCCACCCCCCAAGTTCGGGTGAAGGCCCAGGGCTCGCAGCCAACGTCGGGGCGGCA
GGCCCTGCCATAGCCTCAGGTTACTCATATATACTTTAGATTGATTTAAAACTTCATTTTTAATTTAAAA
GGATCTAGGTGAAGATCCTTTTTGATAATCTCATGACCAAAATCCCTTAACGTGAGTTTTCGTTCCACTG
AGCGTCAGACCCCGTAGAAAAGATCAAAGGATCTTCTTGAGATCCTTTTTTTCTGCGCGTAATCTGCTGC
TTGCAAACAAAAAAACCACCGCTACCAGCGGTGGTTTGTTTGCCGGATCAAGAGCTACCAACTCTTTTTC
CGAAGGTAACTGGCTTCAGCAGAGCGCAGATACCAAATACTGTTCTTCTAGTGTAGCCGTAGTTAGGCCA
CCACTTCAAGAACTCTGTAGCACCGCCTACATACCTCGCTCTGCTAATCCTGTTACCAGTGGCTGCTGCC
AGTGGCGATAAGTCGTGTCTTACCGGGTTGGACTCAAGACGATAGTTACCGGATAAGGCGCAGCGGTCGG
GCTGAACGGGGGGTTCGTGCACACAGCCCAGCTTGGAGCGAACGACCTACACCGAACTGAGATACCTACA
GCGTGAGCTATGAGAAAGCGCCACGCTTCCCGAAGGGAGAAAGGCGGACAGGTATCCGGTAAGCGGCAGG
GTCGGAACAGGAGAGCGCACGAGGGAGCTTCCAGGGGGAAACGCCTGGTATCTTTATAGTCCTGTCGGGT
TTCGCCACCTCTGACTTGAGCGTCGATTTTTGTGATGCTCGTCAGGGGGGCGGAGCCTATGGAAAAACGC
CAGCAACGCGGCCTTTTTACGGTTCCTGGCCTTTTGCTGGCCTTTTGCTCACATGTTCTTTCCTGCGTTA
TCCCCTGATTCTGTGGATAAC
Features (pLannotate 1.2.2; 14 found; start..end, strand, type, name):
     79..382     +  enhancer       CMV enhancer: human cytomegalovirus immediate early enhancer
    383..586     +  promoter       CMV promoter: human cytomegalovirus (CMV) immediate early promoter
    621..1550    +  CDS            emiRFP670: emiRFP670 is a basic (constitutively fluorescent) near ir fluorescent protein published in 2020, derived from Rhodopseudomonas palustris. It has low acid sensitivity. It requires the cofactor biliverdin for fluorescence.
   1644..2993    +  CDS            TBA1B_BOVIN: Experimental evidence at protein level: Swiss-Prot protein existence level 1. Tubulin is the major constituent of microtubules. It binds two moles of GTP, one at an exchangeable site on the beta chain and one at a non-exchangeable site on the alpha chain. From Bos taurus (Bovine).
   3019..3103    +  CDS            large T antigen (fragment): large T antigen from SV40 (simian virus 40)
   3126..3247    +  polyA_signal   SV40 poly(A) signal: SV40 polyadenylation signal
   3281..3709    -  rep_origin     f1 ori (sequence partly withheld): f1 bacteriophage origin of replication; arrow indicates direction of (+) strand synthesis
   3736..3840    +  promoter       AmpR promoter: bla
   3842..4199    +  promoter       SV40 promoter: SV40 enhancer and early promoter
   4234..5028    +  CDS            NeoR/KanR: aminoglycoside phosphotransferase from Tn5; aph(3')-II (or nptII); confers resistance to neomycin, kanamycin, and G418 (Geneticin®)
   5049..5201    +  CDS            ble (fragment): BLE_KLEPN - Experimental evidence at protein level: Swiss-Prot protein existence level 1. Binding protein with a strong affinity to the bleomycin family of antibiotics. Binds to CL990; an antimitotic-antibiotic compound. From Klebsiella pneumoniae.
   5260..5307    +  polyA_signal   HSV TK poly(A) signal: herpes simplex virus thymidine kinase polyadenylation signal (Cole and Stacy, 1985)
   5398..5414    -  polyA_signal   bGH poly(A) signal (fragment): bovine growth hormone polyadenylation signal
   5636..6224    +  rep_origin     ori: high-copy-number ColE1/pMB1/pBR322/pUC origin of replication
