[The description below was written by a language model from this plasmid's Addgene catalogue record and pLannotate feature annotations shown in this document.]
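Description:
pemiRFP670-tubulin is a mammalian expression plasmid for labeling microtubules with a near-infrared fluorescent protein. The catalogue lists the backbone as pcDNA. The annotated sequence (about 6.3 kb) shows a high-copy ColE1/pUC-type origin for propagation in E. coli, an f1 phage origin, and a single dual-purpose NeoR/KanR cassette. In that cassette the Tn5 aminoglycoside phosphotransferase gene sits behind tandem bacterial (bla) and SV40 early promoters and is followed by an HSV TK polyadenylation signal. The same gene therefore gives kanamycin resistance in bacteria and G418 resistance in transfected mammalian cells. Short matches annotated as ble, bGH poly(A) and SV40 large T antigen fragments appear to be backbone remnants rather than functional elements.

The payload is a single fusion open reading frame driven by the human cytomegalovirus immediate-early enhancer and promoter and terminated by the SV40 polyadenylation signal. emiRFP670, an enhanced version of the monomeric miRFP670 derived from a Rhodopseudomonas palustris bacterial phytochrome, lies at the N terminus. It is separated from the alpha-tubulin coding sequence by a gap of roughly 90 nucleotides that presumably encodes a linker. The record describes the tubulin as human. The automated annotation assigned it to the bovine alpha-1B chain, which probably reflects the very high conservation of this protein rather than a different origin. emiRFP670 needs biliverdin as its chromophore, a cofactor present endogenously in mammalian cells. The insert was cloned between NheI and XbaI sites, both retained. The construct is intended for transient or stable expression to visualize the microtubule cytoskeleton in live or fixed cells in the near-infrared channel, which leaves visible-range fluorophores free for multicolor imaging.
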