Addgene plasmid #136573: pemiRFP670-tubulin
Purpose: Human alpha-tubulin labeling with a near-infrared fluorescent protein emiRFP670 (enhanced miRFP670)
Depositing lab: Vladislav Verkhusha. Depositing organization: Albert Einstein College of Medicine. Publication: A set of monomeric near-infrared fluorescent proteins for multicolor imaging across scales. Matlashov ME, Shcherbakova DM, Alvelid J, Baloban M, Pennacchietti F, Shemetov AA, Testa I, Verkhusha VV. Nat Commun. 2020 Jan 13;11(1):239. doi: 10.1038/s41467-019-13897-6. PubMed 31932632.
Backbone
  Vector backbone: pcDNA
  Vector type: Mammalian Expression
  Selectable markers: Neomycin (select with G418)
Growth in bacteria
  Bacterial resistance: Kanamycin, 50 μg/mL
  Growth temperature: 37°C
  Growth strain: DH5alpha
  Copy number: High Copy
Gene/Insert
  Gene/Insert name: emiRFP670-tubulin
  Species: H. sapiens (human), Synthetic
  Promoter: CMV
  Tag / fusion protein: emiRFP670 (N terminal on insert)
  Cloning method: Restriction Enzyme; 5′ cloning site NheI (not destroyed); 3′ cloning site XbaI (not destroyed)
  Sequencing primers: 5′ CMV Forward; 3′ SV40pA-R
Terms and licenses: Academic/Nonprofit Terms; Industry Terms: Not Available to Industry
How to cite: pemiRFP670-tubulin was a gift from Vladislav Verkhusha (Addgene plasmid # 136573 ; http://n2t.net/addgene:136573 ; RRID:Addgene_136573)
